Addgene plasmid #21893: scAAV GFP
Depositing lab: K. Reed Clark. Depositing organization: Research Institute at Nationwide Children's Hospital. Publication: Therapeutic microRNA delivery suppresses tumorigenesis in a murine liver cancer model. Kota J, Chivukula RR, O'Donnell KA, Wentzel EA, Montgomery CL, Hwang HW, Chang TC, Vivekanandan P, Torbenson M, Clark KR, Mendell JR, Mendell JT. Cell. 2009 Jun 12. 137(6):1005-17. 10.1016/j.cell.2009.04.021 PubMed 19524505.
Backbone
  Vector backbone: pEMBL
  Backbone size w/o insert (bp): 3952
  Vector type: Mammalian Expression, AAV ; sc
Growth in bacteria
  Bacterial resistance: Ampicillin, 100 μg/mL
  Growth temperature: 37°C
  Growth strain: Stbl3
  Growth instructions: Stbl3
  Copy number: High Copy
Gene/Insert
  Gene/Insert name: EF1 alpha -GFP-p(A)
  Insert size (bp): 1851
  Tag / fusion protein: GFP (C terminal on insert)
  Cloning method: Restriction Enzyme; 5′ cloning site Spe I (not destroyed); 3′ cloning site Xba1 (not destroyed)
  Sequencing primers: 5′ n/a
Terms and licenses: Academic/Nonprofit Terms; Industry Terms: Not Available to Industry
How to cite: scAAV GFP was a gift from K. Reed Clark (Addgene plasmid # 21893)
