[The description below was written by a language model from this plasmid's Addgene catalogue record and pLannotate feature annotations shown in this document.]
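Description:
scAAV GFP is a self-complementary adeno-associated virus (scAAV) transfer plasmid built on the pEMBL backbone, designed for mammalian expression of a green fluorescent reporter after packaging into AAV particles. It totals about 5.8 kb, which matches the recorded 3,952 bp backbone plus 1,851 bp insert. The bacterial portion carries a high-copy ColE1/pUC-type origin and an ampicillin resistance gene (β-lactamase with its own promoter). It also has an f1 phage origin flanked by M13 gene fragments, characteristic of the pEMBL phagemid family, along with remnant pieces of lacZα, lacI, bom and rop that have no evident function here. The record lists a recombination-deficient E. coli strain as the growth host, a common choice for keeping repeat-rich ITR sequences intact.

The payload, cloned between SpeI and XbaI sites that were both preserved, lies between two AAV2 inverted terminal repeats, both annotated as fragments of unequal length. In self-complementary designs, one ITR is typically altered so that replication yields a dimeric, double-stranded genome that bypasses second-strand synthesis and expresses faster, but the record does not specify the modification. Within the ITRs, the human EF-1α core promoter with a truncated intron A drives EGFP. A small multiple cloning site sits between the intron and the coding sequence, and an SV40 polyadenylation signal follows. The catalogue lists GFP as a C-terminal tag, but the feature table shows no other coding sequence in the cassette, so EGFP appears to be expressed on its own. The associated publication concerns therapeutic microRNA delivery in a mouse liver cancer model, so this plasmid probably served as a reporter or control vector, although the record does not state that role explicitly.
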