Features (pLannotate 1.2.2; 18 found; start..end, strand, type, name):
      3..112     -  repeat_region  AAV2 ITR (fragment): inverted terminal repeat of adeno-associated virus serotype 2 inverted
    155..366     +  promoter       EF-1α core promoter: core promoter for human elongation factor EF-1α
    367..394     +  intron         EF-1α intron A (fragment): intron upstream of the start codon of human EF-1α
    755..958     +  intron         EF-1α intron A: truncated intron upstream of the start codon of human EF-1α
    971..1051    +  misc_feature   MCS: multiple cloning site
   1059..1778    +  CDS            EGFP: the original enhanced GFP (Yang et al., 1996) mammalian codon-optimized
   1791..1925    -  polyA_signal   SV40 poly(A) signal: SV40 polyadenylation signal
   2040..2167    +  repeat_region  AAV2 ITR (fragment): inverted terminal repeat of adeno-associated virus serotype 2 inverted
   2165..2237    +  CDS            lacZα (fragment): LacZα fragment of β-galactosidase; lacZ fragment
   2246..2599    +  CDS            M13 gene IV (fragment) (sequence partly withheld): pIV; IV; phage assembly
   2587..3042    +  rep_origin     f1 ori (sequence partly withheld): f1 bacteriophage origin of replication; arrow indicates direction of (+) strand synthesis
   3105..3508    +  CDS            M13 gene II (fragment) (sequence partly withheld): pII; II; replication
   3515..3614    -  misc_feature   bom (fragment): basis of mobility region from pBR322
   3716..3751    -  CDS            rop (fragment): Rop protein, which maintains plasmids at low copy number; rop
   3846..3950    +  promoter       AmpR promoter: bla
   3951..4811    +  CDS            AmpR: β-lactamase; bla; confers resistance to ampicillin, carbenicillin, and related antibiotics
   4982..5570    +  rep_origin     ori: high-copy-number ColE1/pMB1/pBR322/pUC origin of replication
   5753..4       +  CDS            lacI (fragment) (across the origin): lac repressor; lacI; The lac repressor binds to the lac operator to inhibit transcription in E. coli. This inhibition can be relieved by adding lactose or isopropyl-β-D-thiogalactopyranoside (IPTG).
>Addgene plasmid #21893 | scAAV GFP | depositor full sequence | sequence record 10068 | Author sequence
CAGCAGCTGCGCGCTCGCTCGCTCACTGAGGCCGCCCGGGCAAAGCCCGGGCGTCGGGCGACCTTTGGTC
GCCCGGCCTCAGTGAGCGAGCGAGCGCGCAGAGAGGGAGTGGGGTTATCGGCGCGCCACTAGTGAGGCTC
CGGTGCCCGTCAGTGGGCAGAGCGCACATCGCCCACAGTCCCCGAGAAGTTGGGGGGAGGGGTCGGCAAT
TGAACCGGTGCCTAGAGAAGGTGGCGCGGGGTAAACTGGGAAAGTGATGTCGTGTACTGGCTCCGCCTTT
TTCCCGAGGGTGGGGGAGAACCGTATATAAGTGCAGTAGTCGCCGTGAACGTTCTTTTTCGCAACGGGTT
TGCCGCCAGAACACAGGTAAGTGCCGTGTGTGGTTCCCGCGGGCGGCGACGGGGCCCGTGCGTCCCAGCG
CACATGTTCGGCGAGGCGGGGCCTGCGAGCGCGGCCACCGAGAATCGGACGGGGGTAGTCTCAAGCTGGC
CGGCCTGCTCTGGTGCCTGGCCTCGCGCCGCCGTGTATCGCCCCGCCCTGGGCGGCAAGGCTGGCCCGGT
CGGCACCAGTTGCGTGAGCGGAAAGATGGCCGCTTCCCGGCCCTGCTGCAGGGAGCTCAAAATGGAGGAC
GCGGCGCTCGGGAGAGCGGGCGGGTGAGTCACCCACACAAAGGAAAAGGGCCTTTCCGTCCTCAGCCGTC
GCTTCATGTGACTCCACGGAGTACCGGGCGCCGTCCAGGCACCTCGATTAGTTCTCGAGCTTTTGGAGTA
CGTCGTCTTTAGGTTGGGGGGAGGGGTTTTATGCGATGGAGTTTCCCCACACTGAGTGGGTGGAGACTGA
AGTTAGGCCAGCTTGGCACTTGATGTAATTCTCCTTGGAATTTGCCCTTTTTGAGTTTGGATCTTGGTTC
ATTCTCAAGCCTCAGACAGTGGTTCAAAGTTTTTTTCTTCCATTTCAGGTGTCGTGAAAAGCTAGCGCTA
CCGGACTCAGATCTCGAGCTCAAGCTTCGAATTCTGCAGTCGACGGTACCGCGGGCCCGGGATCCACCGG
TCGCCACCATGGTGAGCAAGGGCGAGGAGCTGTTCACCGGGGTGGTGCCCATCCTGGTCGAGCTGGACGG
CGACGTAAACGGCCACAAGTTCAGCGTGTCCGGCGAGGGCGAGGGCGATGCCACCTACGGCAAGCTGACC
CTGAAGTTCATCTGCACCACCGGCAAGCTGCCCGTGCCCTGGCCCACCCTCGTGACCACCCTGACCTACG
GCGTGCAGTGCTTCAGCCGCTACCCCGACCACATGAAGCAGCACGACTTCTTCAAGTCCGCCATGCCCGA
AGGCTACGTCCAGGAGCGCACCATCTTCTTCAAGGACGACGGCAACTACAAGACCCGCGCCGAGGTGAAG
TTCGAGGGCGACACCCTGGTGAACCGCATCGAGCTGAAGGGCATCGACTTCAAGGAGGACGGCAACATCC
TGGGGCACAAGCTGGAGTACAACTACAACAGCCACAACGTCTATATCATGGCCGACAAGCAGAAGAACGG
CATCAAGGTGAACTTCAAGATCCGCCACAACATCGAGGACGGCAGCGTGCAGCTCGCCGACCACTACCAG
CAGAACACCCCCATCGGCGACGGCCCCGTGCTGCTGCCCGACAACCACTACCTGAGCACCCAGTCCGCCC
TGAGCAAAGACCCCAACGAGAAGCGCGATCACATGGTCCTGCTGGAGTTCGTGACCGCCGCCGGGATCAC
TCTCGGCATGGACGAGCTGTACAAGTAAAGCGGCCGCGGGGATCCAGACATGATAAGATACATTGATGAG
TTTGGACAAACCACAACTAGAATGCAGTGAAAAAAATGCTTTATTTGTGAAATTTGTGATGCTATTGCTT
TATTTGTAACCATTATAAGCTGCAATAAACAAGTTAACAACAACAATTGCATTCATTTTATGTTTCAGGT
TCAGGGGGAGGTGTGGGAGGTTTTTTTCTAGAGCATGGCTACGTAGATAAGTAGCATGGCGGGTTAATCA
TTAACTACAAGGAACCCCTAGTGATGGAGTTGGCCACTCCCTCTCTGCGCGCTCGCTCGCTCACTGAGGC
CGGGCGACCAAAGGTCGCCCGACGCCCGGGCTTTGCCCGGGCGGCCTCAGTGAGCGAGCGAGCGCGCCAG
CTGGCGTAATAGCGAAGAGGCCCGCACCGATCGCCCTTCCCAACAGTTGCGCAGCCTGAATGGCGAATGG
AATTCCAGACGATTGAGCGTCAAAATGTAGGTATTTCCATGAGCGTTTTTCCT
[38 nt withheld, positions 2294-2331]
C
[378 nt withheld, positions 2333-2710]
C
[91 nt withheld, positions 2712-2802]
A
[49 nt withheld, positions 2804-2852]
CCTTTGACGTTGGAGTCCACGTTCTTT
[37 nt withheld, positions 2880-2916]
ACCCTATCTCGGTCTATTCTTTTGATTTATAAGGGATTTTGCCGATTTCGGCCTATTGGTTAAAAAATGA
GCTGATTTAACAAAAATTTAACGCGAATTTTAACAAAAT
[37 nt withheld, positions 3026-3062]
T
[100 nt withheld, positions 3064-3163]
CTCAGGCAATGACCTGATAGCCTTTGTAG
[69 nt withheld, positions 3193-3261]
T
[44 nt withheld, positions 3263-3306]
ACCTACACATTACTCA
[44 nt withheld, positions 3323-3366]
TTGCGTTGAAATAAAGGCTTCTCCC
[83 nt withheld, positions 3392-3474]
TTCTTTGCCTTGCCTGTATGATTTATTGGATGTTGGAATTCCTGATGCGGTATTTTCTCCTTACGCATCT
GTGCGGTATTTCACACCGCATATGGTGCACTCTCAGTACAATCTGCTCTGATGCCGCATAGTTAAGCCAG
CCCCGACACCCGCCAACACCCGCTGACGCGCCCTGACGGGCTTGTCTGCTCCCGGCATCCGCTTACAGAC
AAGCTGTGACCGTCTCCGGGAGCTGCATGTGTCAGAGGTTTTCACCGTCATCACCGAAACGCGCGAGACG
AAAGGGCCTCGTGATACGCCTATTTTTATAGGTTAATGTCATGATAATAATGGTTTCTTAGACGTCAGGT
GGCACTTTTCGGGGAAATGTGCGCGGAACCCCTATTTGTTTATTTTTCTAAATACATTCAAATATGTATC
CGCTCATGAGACAATAACCCTGATAAATGCTTCAATAATATTGAAAAAGGAAGAGTATGAGTATTCAACA
TTTCCGTGTCGCCCTTATTCCCTTTTTTGCGGCATTTTGCCTTCCTGTTTTTGCTCACCCAGAAACGCTG
GTGAAAGTAAAAGATGCTGAAGATCAGTTGGGTGCACGAGTGGGTTACATCGAACTGGATCTCAACAGCG
GTAAGATCCTTGAGAGTTTTCGCCCCGAAGAACGTTTTCCAATGATGAGCACTTTTAAAGTTCTGCTATG
TGGCGCGGTATTATCCCGTATTGACGCCGGGCAAGAGCAACTCGGTCGCCGCATACACTATTCTCAGAAT
GACTTGGTTGAGTACTCACCAGTCACAGAAAAGCATCTTACGGATGGCATGACAGTAAGAGAATTATGCA
GTGCTGCCATAACCATGAGTGATAACACTGCGGCCAACTTACTTCTGACAACGATCGGAGGACCGAAGGA
GCTAACCGCTTTTTTGCACAACATGGGGGATCATGTAACTCGCCTTGATCGTTGGGAACCGGAGCTGAAT
GAAGCCATACCAAACGACGAGCGTGACACCACGATGCCTGTAGCAATGGCAACAACGTTGCGCAAACTAT
TAACTGGCGAACTACTTACTCTAGCTTCCCGGCAACAATTAATAGACTGGATGGAGGCGGATAAAGTTGC
AGGACCACTTCTGCGCTCGGCCCTTCCGGCTGGCTGGTTTATTGCTGATAAATCTGGAGCCGGTGAGCGT
GGGTCTCGCGGTATCATTGCAGCACTGGGGCCAGATGGTAAGCCCTCCCGTATCGTAGTTATCTACACGA
CGGGGAGTCAGGCAACTATGGATGAACGAAATAGACAGATCGCTGAGATAGGTGCCTCACTGATTAAGCA
TTGGTAACTGTCAGACCAAGTTTACTCATATATACTTTAGATTGATTTAAAACTTCATTTTTAATTTAAA
AGGATCTAGGTGAAGATCCTTTTTGATAATCTCATGACCAAAATCCCTTAACGTGAGTTTTCGTTCCACT
GAGCGTCAGACCCCGTAGAAAAGATCAAAGGATCTTCTTGAGATCCTTTTTTTCTGCGCGTAATCTGCTG
CTTGCAAACAAAAAAACCACCGCTACCAGCGGTGGTTTGTTTGCCGGATCAAGAGCTACCAACTCTTTTT
CCGAAGGTAACTGGCTTCAGCAGAGCGCAGATACCAAATACTGTCCTTCTAGTGTAGCCGTAGTTAGGCC
ACCACTTCAAGAACTCTGTAGCACCGCCTACATACCTCGCTCTGCTAATCCTGTTACCAGTGGCTGCTGC
CAGTGGCGATAAGTCGTGTCTTACCGGGTTGGACTCAAGACGATAGTTACCGGATAAGGCGCAGCGGTCG
GGCTGAACGGGGGGTTCGTGCACACAGCCCAGCTTGGAGCGAACGACCTACACCGAACTGAGATACCTAC
AGCGTGAGCTATGAGAAAGCGCCACGCTTCCCGAAGGGAGAAAGGCGGACAGGTATCCGGTAAGCGGCAG
GGTCGGAACAGGAGAGCGCACGAGGGAGCTTCCAGGGGGAAACGCCTGGTATCTTTATAGTCCTGTCGGG
TTTCGCCACCTCTGACTTGAGCGTCGATTTTTGTGATGCTCGTCAGGGGGGCGGAGCCTATGGAAAAACG
CCAGCAACGCGGCCTTTTTACGGTTCCTGGCCTTTTGCTGGCCTTTTGCTCACATGTTCTTTCCTGCGTT
ATCCCCTGATTCTGTGGATAACCGTATTACCGCCTTTGAGTGAGCTGATACCGCTCGCCGCAGCCGAACG
ACCGAGCGCAGCGAGTCAGTGAGCGAGGAAGCGGAAGAGCGCCCAATACGCAAACCGCCTCTCCCCGCGC
GTTGGCCGATTCATTAATG
