>Addgene plasmid #21893 | scAAV GFP | addgene partial sequence | sequence record 27768 | 21893 with pBR322ori-F
CTCTGACTTGAGCGTCGATTTTTGTGATGCTCGTCAGGGGGGCGGAGCCTATGGAAAAACGCCAGCAACG
CGGCCTTTTTACGGTTCCTGGCCTTTTGCTGGCCTTTTGCTCACATGTTCTTTCCTGCGTTATCCCCTGA
TTCTGTGGATAACCGTATTACCGCCTTTGAGTGAGCTGATACCGCTCGCCGCAGCCGAACGACCGAGCGC
AGCGAGTCAGTGAGCGAGGAAGCGGAAGAGCGCCCAATACGCAAACCGCCTCTCCCCGCGCGTTGGCCGA
TTCATTAATGCAGCTGCGCGCTCGCTCGCTCACTGAGGCCGCCCGGGCTGGGGGGGGGCGTCGGTGGATC
AATGGGTGCCTAGAGAAGGTGGCGCGG
