>Addgene plasmid #21893 | scAAV GFP | addgene partial sequence | sequence record 27769 | 21893 with scAAVGFP-R
TGTGGGCGATGTGCGCTCTGCCCACTGACGGGCACCGGAGCCTCACTAGTGGCGCGCCGATAACCCCACT
CCCTCTCTGCGCGCTCGCTCGCTCACTGA
