>Addgene plasmid #21893 | scAAV GFP | addgene partial sequence | sequence record 27770 | 21893 with pBR322ori-F TCTGACTTGAGCGTCGATTTTTGTGATGCTCGTCAGGGGGGCGGAGCCTATGGAAAAACGCCAGCAA
CGCGGCCTTTTTACGGTTCCTGGCCTTTTGCTGGCCTTTTGCTCACATGTTCTTTCCTGCGTTATCCCCT
GATTCTGTGGATAACCGTATTACCGCCTTTGAGTGAGCTGATACCGCTCGCCGCAGCCGAACGACCGAGC
GCAGCGAGTCAGTGAGCGAGGAAGCGGAAGAGCGCCCAATACGCAAACCGCCTCTCCCCGCGCGTTGGCC
GATTCATTAATGCAGCTGCGCGCTCGCTCGCTCACTGAGG
