>Addgene plasmid #21893 | scAAV GFP | addgene partial sequence | sequence record 27771 | 21893 with EGFP-N
CCTTGCTCACCATGGTGGCGACCGGTGGATCCCGGGCCCGCGGTACCGTCGACTGCAGAATTCGAAGCTT
GAGCTCGAGATCTGAGTCCGGTAGCGCTAGCTTTTCACGACACCTGAAATGGAAGAAAAAAACTTTGAAC
CACTGTCTGAGGCTTGAGAATGAACCAAGATCCAAACTCAAAAAGGGCAAATTCCAAGGAGAATTACATC
AAGTGCCAAGCTGGCCTAACTTCAGTCTCCACCCACTCAGTGTGGGGAAACTCCATCGCATAAAACCCCT
CCCCCCAACCTAAAGACGACGTACTCCAAAAGCTCGAGAACTAATCGAGGTGCCTGGACGGCGCCCGGTA
CTCCGTGGAGTCACATGAAGCGACGGCTGAGGACGGAAAGGCCCTTTTCCTTTGTGTGGGTGACTCACCC
GCCCGCTCTCCCGAGCGCCGCGTCCTCCATTTTGAGCTCCCTGCAGCAGGGCCGGGAAGCGGCCATCTTT
CCGCTCACGCAACTGGTGCCGACCGGGCCAGCCTTGCCGCCCAGGGCGGGGCGATACACGGCGGCGCGAG
GCCAGGCACCAGAGCAGGCCGGCCAGCTTGAGACTACCCCCGTCCGATTCTCGGTGGCCGCGCTCGCAGG
CCCCGCCTCGCCGAACATGTGCGCTGGGACGCACGGGCCCCGTCGCCGCCCGCGGGAACCACACACGGCA
CTTACCTGTGTTCTGGCGGCAAACCCGTTGCGAAAAAGAACGTTCACGGCGACTACTGCACTTATATACG
GTTCTCCCCCACCCTCGGGAAAAAGGCGGAGCCAGTACACGACATCACTTTCCCAGTTTACCCCGCGCCA
CCTTCTCTAGGCACCGGTTCAATTGCCG
