>Addgene plasmid #21893 | scAAV GFP | addgene partial sequence | sequence record 53186 | EF1aintseqR 5'-TCTTTCCGCTCACGCAACTG-3'
GGGGCGATACACGGCGGCGCGAGGCCAGGCACCAGAGCAGGCCGGCCAGCTTGAGACTACCCCCGTCCGA
TTCTCGGTGGCCGCGCTCGCAGGCCCCGCCTCGCCGAACATGTGCGCTGGGACGCACGGGCCCCGTCGCC
GCCCGCGGGAACCACACACGGCACTTACCTGTGTTCTGGCGGCAAACCCGTTGCGAAAAAGAACGTTCAC
GGCGACTACTGCACTTATATACGGTTCTCCCCCACCCTCGGGAAAAAGGCGGAGCCAGTACACGACATCA
CTTTCCCAGTTTACCCCGCGCCACCTTCTCTAGGCACCGGTTCAATTGCCGACCCCTCCCCCCAACTTCT
CGGGGACTGTGGGCGATGTGCGCTCTGCCCACTGACGGGCACCGGAGCCTCACTAGTGGCGCGCCGATAA
CCCCACTCCCTCTCTGCGCGCTC
